Addgene plasmid #112780: pBP-ORF-xylE
Purpose: Encodes catechol-2,3-dioxygenase, from Pseudomonas putida TOL pWW0.
Depositing lab: Chris French. Depositing organization: University of Edinburgh. Publication: BacilloFlex: A modular DNA assembly toolkit for Bacillus subtilis synthetic biology. Wicke N, Radford D, Verrone V, Wipat A, French CE. bioRxiv 185108 10.1101/185108.
Backbone
  Vector backbone: pSB1C3
  Backbone manufacturer: iGEM
  Backbone size w/o insert (bp): 2115
  Vector type: Bacterial Expression
Growth in bacteria
  Bacterial resistance: Chloramphenicol, 25 μg/mL
  Growth temperature: 37°C
  Growth strain: DH5alpha
  Copy number: High Copy
Gene/Insert
  Gene/Insert name: xylE open reading frame (alt name: BBa_K118021)
  Species: Synthetic
  Insert size (bp): 953
  Cloning method: Restriction Enzyme; 5′ cloning site Bsa1 (unknown if destroyed); 3′ cloning site Bsa1 (unknown if destroyed)
Terms and licenses: Academic/Nonprofit Terms; Industry Terms: Not Available to Industry
Depositor comments: Please visit https://www.biorxiv.org/content/early/2017/09/06/185108 for bioRxiv preprint.
How to cite: pBP-ORF-xylE was a gift from Chris French (Addgene plasmid # 112780 ; http://n2t.net/addgene:112780 ; RRID:Addgene_112780)
