[The description below was written by a language model from this plasmid's Addgene catalogue record and pLannotate feature annotations shown in this document.]
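Description:
pBP-ORF-xylE is a basic-part plasmid from the BacilloFlex modular DNA assembly toolkit for Bacillus subtilis synthetic biology, built on the iGEM standard backbone pSB1C3. It is catalogued as a bacterial expression vector, but it functions essentially as a storage and donor plasmid for a single coding part. It is maintained at high copy in E. coli through a ColE1/pUC-type origin and selected with chloramphenicol, with resistance supplied by the cat gene under its native promoter and followed by the lambda t0 terminator. Additional terminators (a his operon terminator and a putative bacterial terminator) flank the cloning region and insulate the insert from read-through transcription coming from the backbone.

The insert is the xylE open reading frame, about 950 bp, also known under a BioBrick registry part designation. It encodes catechol-2,3-dioxygenase from the Pseudomonas putida TOL plasmid pWW0, although the record lists the insert species as synthetic. The annotated sequence shows the xylE coding sequence immediately downstream of a BioBrick prefix of the type used for parts beginning with ATG. No promoter, ribosome binding site or dedicated terminator is annotated for it, which fits its role as an ORF-only module. The part is flanked by BsaI sites, implying release by a type IIS enzyme for assembly with separate promoter, RBS and terminator parts, though the record does not say whether these sites survive cloning. Catechol-2,3-dioxygenase converts colourless catechol to a yellow product, so xylE is commonly used as a colorimetric reporter. That is its likely role in this toolkit, although the record gives only the enzyme's identity and not an explicit application.
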