Features (pLannotate 1.2.2; 8 found; start..end, strand, type, name):
     23..80      +  terminator     his operon terminator: This putative transcriptin terminator from the E. coli his operon has a 2-bp deletion introduced during synthesis. Its efficiency has not been determined.
    275..863     -  rep_origin     ori: high-copy-number ColE1/pMB1/pBR322/pUC origin of replication
   1046..1140    -  terminator     lambda t0 terminator: transcription terminator from phage lambda
   1164..1820    -  CDS            cat: CAT_ECOLX - Experimental evidence at protein level: Swiss-Prot protein existence level 1. This enzyme is an effector of chloramphenicol resistance in bacteria. From Escherichia coli. This protein is used as a marker in many commonly used cloning vectors, such as pACYC184.
   1821..1918    -  promoter       cat promoter: promoter of the E. coli cat gene encoding chloramphenicol acetyltransferase
   2004..2047    -  terminator     bacterial terminator: putative bacterial transcription terminator
   2050..2069    +  misc_feature   BioBrick prefix: BioBrick prefix for parts that start with "ATG"
   2096..3016    +  CDS            xylE: XYLE1_PSEPU - Experimental evidence at protein level: Swiss-Prot protein existence level 1. From Pseudomonas putida (Arthrobacter siderocapsulatus).
>Addgene plasmid #112780 | pBP-ORF-xylE | addgene full sequence | sequence record 218368 | Addgene NGS Result
CATGCCGTCTCATTAGCTGCAGTCCGGCAAAAAAGGGCAAGGTGTCACCACCCTGCCCTTTTTCTTTAAA
ACCGAAAAGATTACTTCGCGTTATGCAGGCTTCCTCGCTCACTGACTCGCTGCGCTCGGTCGTTCGGCTG
CGGCGAGCGGTATCAGCTCACTCAAAGGCGGTAATACGGTTATCCACAGAATCAGGGGATAACGCAGGAA
AGAACATGTGAGCAAAAGGCCAGCAAAAGGCCAGGAACCGTAAAAAGGCCGCGTTGCTGGCGTTTTTCCA
CAGGCTCCGCCCCCCTGACGAGCATCACAAAAATCGACGCTCAAGTCAGAGGTGGCGAAACCCGACAGGA
CTATAAAGATACCAGGCGTTTCCCCCTGGAAGCTCCCTCGTGCGCTCTCCTGTTCCGACCCTGCCGCTTA
CCGGATACCTGTCCGCCTTTCTCCCTTCGGGAAGCGTGGCGCTTTCTCATAGCTCACGCTGTAGGTATCT
CAGTTCGGTGTAGGTCGTTCGCTCCAAGCTGGGCTGTGTGCACGAACCCCCCGTTCAGCCCGACCGCTGC
GCCTTATCCGGTAACTATCGTCTTGAGTCCAACCCGGTAAGACACGACTTATCGCCACTGGCAGCAGCCA
CTGGTAACAGGATTAGCAGAGCGAGGTATGTAGGCGGTGCTACAGAGTTCTTGAAGTGGTGGCCTAACTA
CGGCTACACTAGAAGAACAGTATTTGGTATCTGCGCTCTGCTGAAGCCAGTTACCTTCGGAAAAAGAGTT
GGTAGCTCTTGATCCGGCAAACAAACCACCGCTGGTAGCGGTGGTTTTTTTGTTTGCAAGCAGCAGATTA
CGCGCAGAAAAAAAGGATCTCAAGAAGATCCTTTGATCTTTTCTACGGGGTCTGACGCTCAGTGGAACGA
AAACTCACGTTAAGGGATTTTGGTCATGAGATTATCAAAAAGGATCTTCACCTAGATCCTTTTAAATTAA
AAATGAAGTTTTAAATCAATCTAAAGTATATATGAGTAAACTTGGTCTGACAGCTCGAGGCTTGGATTCT
CACCAATAAAAAACGCCCGGCGGCAACCGAGCGTTCTGAACAAATCCAGATGGAGTTCTGAGGTCATTAC
TGGATCTATCAACAGGAGTCCAAGCGAGCTCGATATCAAATTACGCCCCGCCCTGCCACTCATCGCAGTA
CTGTTGTAATTCATTAAGCATTCTGCCGACATGGAAGCCATCACAAACGGCATGATGAACCTGAATCGCC
AGCGGCATCAGCACCTTGTCGCCTTGCGTATAATATTTGCCCATGGTGAAAACGGGGGCGAAGAAGTTGT
CCATATTGGCCACGTTTAAATCAAAACTGGTGAAACTCACCCAGGGATTGGCTGACACGAAAAACATATT
CTCAATAAACCCTTTAGGGAAATAGGCCAGGTTTTCACCGTAACACGCCACATCTTGCGAATATATGTGT
AGAAACTGCCGGAAATCGTCGTGGTATTCACTCCAGAGCGATGAAAACGTTTCAGTTTGCTCATGGAAAA
CGGTGTAACAAGGGTGAACACTATCCCATATCACCAGCTCACCGTCTTTCATTGCCATACGAAATTCCGG
ATGAGCATTCATCAGGCGGGCAAGAATGTGAATAAAGGCCGGATAAAACTTGTGCTTATTTTTCTTTACG
GTCTTTAAAAAGGCCGTAATATCCAGCTGAACGGTCTGGTTATAGGTACATTGAGCAACTGACTGAAATG
CCTCAAAATGTTCTTTACGATGCCATTGGGATATATCAACGGTGGTATATCCAGTGATTTTTTTCTCCAT
TTTAGCTTCCTTAGCTCCTGAAAATCTCGATAACTCAAAAAATACGCCCGGTAGTGATCTTATTTCATTA
TGGTGAAAGTTGGAACCTCTTACGTGCCCGATCAACTCGAGTGCCACCTGACGTCTAAGAAACCATTATT
ATCATGACATTAACCTATAAAAATAGGCGTATCACGAGGCAGAATTTCAGATAAAAAAAATCCTTAGCTT
TCGCTAAGGATGATTTCTGGAATTCGCGGCCGCTTCTAGAATCTAGAGACGCATAGGTCTCACATATGAA
CAAAGGTGTAATGCGACCGGGCCATGTGCAGCTGCGTGTACTGGACATGAGCAAGGCCCTGGAACACTAC
GTCGAGTTGCTGGGCCTGATCGAGATGGACCGTGACGACCAGGGCCGTGTCTATCTGAAGGCTTGGACCG
AAGTGGATAAGTTTTCCCTGGTGCTACGCGAGGCTGACGAGCCGGGCATGGATTTTATGGGTTTCAAGGT
TGTGGATGAGGATGCTCTCCGGCAACTGGAGCGGGATCTGATGGCATATGGCTGTGCCGTTGAGCAGCTA
CCCGCAGGTGAACTGAACAGTTGTGGCCGGCGCGTGCGCTTCCAGGCCCCCTCCGGGCATCACTTCGAGT
TGTATGCAGACAAGGAATATACTGGAAAGTGGGGTTTGAATGACGTCAATCCCGAGGCATGGCCGCGCGA
TCTGAAAGGTATGGCGGCTGTGCGTTTCGACCACGCCCTCATGTATGGCGACGAATTGCCGGCGACCTAT
GACCTGTTCACCAAGGTGCTCGGTTTCTATCTGGCCGAACAGGTGCTGGACGAAAATGGCACGCGCGTCG
CCCAGTTTCTCAGTCTGTCGACCAAGGCCCACGACGTGGCCTTCATTCACCATCCGGAAAAAGGCCGCCT
CCATCATGTGTCCTTCCACCTCGAAACCTGGGAAGACTTGCTTCGCGCCGCCGACCTGATCTCCATGACC
GACACATCTATCGATATCGGCCCAACCCGCCACGGCCTCACTCACGGCAAGACCATCTACTTCTTCGACC
CGTCCGGTAACCGCAACGAAGTGTTCTGCGGGGGAGATTACAACTACCCGGACCACAAACCGGTGACCTG
GACCACCGACCAGCTGGGCAAGGCGATCTTTTACCACGACCGCATTCTCAACGAACGATTCATGACCGTG
CTGACCTGATCGAAGAGACC
